>Addgene plasmid #245230 | pEF myc-SHP2(Y279C) | addgene full sequence | sequence record 488331 | Addgene NGS Result
GACGGATCGGGAGATCTCCCGATCCCCTATGGTGCACTCTCAGTACAATCTGCTCTGATGCCGCATAGTT
AAGCCAGTATCTGCTCCCTGCTTGTGTGTTGGAGGTCGCTGAGTAGTGCGCGAGCAAAATTTAAGCTACA
ACAAGGCAAGGCTTGACCGACAATTGCATGAAGAATCTGCTTAGGGTTAGGCGTTTTGCGCTGCTTCGCG
ATGTACGGGCCAGATATACGCGTTGACATTGATTATTGACTAGGCTTTTGCAAAAAGCTTTGCAAAGATG
GATAAAGTTTTAAACAGAGAGGAATCTTTGCAGCTAATGGACCTTCTAGGTCTTGAAAGGAGTGGGAATT
GGCTCCGGTGCCCGTCAGTGGGCAGAGCGCACATCGCCCACAGTCCCCGAGAAGTTGGGGGGAGGGGTCG
GCAATTGAACCGGTGCCTAGAGAAGGTGGCGCGGGGTAAACTGGGAAAGTGATGTCGTGTACTGGCTCCG
CCTTTTTCCCGAGGGTGGGGGAGAACCGTATATAAGTGCAGTAGTCGCCGTGAACGTTCTTTTTCGCAAC
GGGTTTGCCGCCAGAACACAGGTAAGTGCCGTGTGTGGTTCCCGCGGGCCTGGCCTCTTTACGGGTTATG
GCCCTTGCGTGCCTTGAATTACTTCCACCTGGCTGCAGTACGTGATTCTTGATCCCGAGCTTCGGGTTGG
AAGTGGGTGGGAGAGTTCGAGGCCTTGCGCTTAAGGAGCCCCTTCGCCTCGTGCTTGAGTTGAGGCCTGG
CCTGGGCGCTGGGGCCGCCGCGTGCGAATCTGGTGGCACCTTCGCGCCTGTCTCGCTGCTTTCGATAAGT
CTCTAGCCATTTAAAATTTTTGATGACCTGCTGCGACGCTTTTTTTCTGGCAAGATAGTCTTGTAAATGC
GGGCCAAGATCTGCACACTGGTATTTCGGTTTTTGGGGCCGCGGGCGGCGACGGGGCCCGTGCGTCCCAG
CGCACATGTTCGGCGAGGCGGGGCCTGCGAGCGCGGCCACCGAGAATCGGACGGGGGTAGTCTCAAGCTG
GCCGGCCTGCTCTGGTGCCTGGCCTCGCGCCGCCGTGTATCGCCCCGCCCTGGGCGGCAAGGCTGGCCCG
GTCGGCACCAGTTGCGTGAGCGGAAAGATGGCCGCTTCCCGGCCCTGCTGCAGGGAGCTCAAAATGGAGG
ACGCGGCGCTCGGGAGAGCGGGCGGGTGAGTCACCCACACAAAGGAAAAGGGCCTTTCCGTCCTCAGCCG
TCGCTTCATGTGACTCCACGGAGTACCGGGCGCCGTCCAGGCACCTCGATTAGTTCTCGAGCTTTTGGAG
TACGTCGTCTTTAGGTTGGGGGGAGGGGTTTTATGCGATGGAGTTTCCCCACACTGAGTGGGTGGAGACT
GAAGTTAGGCCAGCTTGGCACTTGATGTAATTCTCCTTGGAATTTGCCCTTTTTGAGTTTGGATCTTGGT
TCATTCTCAAGCCTCAGACAGTGGTTCAAAGTTTTTTTCTTCCATTTCAGGTGTCGTGAGGAATTAGCTT
GGTACTAATACGACTCACTATAGGGAGACCCAAGCTGGCTAGGTAAGCTTGGTACCGAGCTCGGATCCAC
TAGTCCAGTGTGGTGGAATTCTGCAGATATCCAGCACAGTGGCGGCCGCTCGAGTCTAGAGGGCCCTTCA
CCATGGAACAAAAACTCATCTCAGAAGAGGATCTGGGAGGGCAGTCTGGGCAGATGACATCGCGGAGATG
GTTTCACCCAAATATCACTGGTGTGGAGGCAGAAAACCTACTGTTGACAAGAGGAGTTGATGGCAGTTTT
TTGGCAAGGCCTAGTAAAAGTAACCCTGGAGACTTCACACTTTCCGTTAGAAGAAATGGAGCTGTCACCC
ACATCAAGATTCAGAACACTGGTGATTACTATGACCTGTATGGAGGGGAGAAATTTGCCACTTTGGCTGA
GTTGGTCCAGTATTACATGGAACATCACGGGCAATTAAAAGAGAAGAATGGAGATGTCATTGAGCTTAAA
TATCCTCTGAACTGTGCAGATCCTACCTCTGAAAGGTGGTTTCATGGACATCTCTCTGGGAAAGAAGCAG
AGAAATTATTAACTGAAAAAGGAAAACATGGTAGTTTTCTTGTACGAGAGAGCCAGAGCCACCCTGGAGA
TTTTGTTCTTTCTGTGCGCACTGGTGATGACAAAGGGGAGAGCAATGACGGCAAGTCTAAAGTGACCCAT
GTTATGATTCGCTGTCAGGAACTGAAATACGACGTTGGTGGAGGAGAACGGTTTGATTCTTTGACAGATC
TTGTGGAACATTATAAGAAGAATCCTATGGTGGAAACATTGGGTACAGTACTACAACTCAAGCAGCCCCT
TAACACGACTCGTATAAATGCTGCTGAAATAGAAAGCAGAGTTCGAGAACTAAGCAAATTAGCTGAGACC
ACAGATAAAGTCAAACAAGGCTTTTGGGAAGAATTTGAGACACTACAACAACAGGAGTGCAAACTTCTCT
ACAGCCGAAAAGAGGGTCAAAGGCAAGAAAACAAAAACAAAAATAGATGTAAAAACATCCTGCCCTTTGA
TCATACCAGGGTTGTCCTACACGATGGTGATCCCAATGAGCCTGTTTCAGATTACATCAATGCAAATATC
ATCATGCCTGAATTTGAAACCAAGTGCAACAATTCAAAGCCCAAAAAGAGTTACATTGCCACACAAGGCT
GCCTGCAAAACACGGTGAATGACTTTTGGCGGATGGTGTTCCAAGAAAACTCCCGAGTGATTGTCATGAC
AACGAAAGAAGTGGAGAGAGGAAAGAGTAAATGTGTCAAATACTGGCCTGATGAGTATGCTCTAAAAGAA
TATGGCGTCATGCGTGTTAGGAACGTCAAAGAAAGCGCCGCTCATGACTATACGCTAAGAGAACTTAAAC
TTTCAAAGGTTGGACAAGGGAATACGGAGAGAACGGTCTGGCAATACCACTTTCGGACCTGGCCGGACCA
CGGCGTGCCCAGCGACCCTGGGGGCGTGCTGGACTTCCTGGAGGAGGTGCACCATAAGCAGGAGAGCATC
ATGGATGCAGGGCCGGTCGTGGTGCACTGCAGTGCTGGAATTGGCCGGACAGGGACGTTCATTGTGATTG
ATATTCTTATTGACATCATCAGAGAGAAAGGTGTTGACTGCGATATTGACGTTCCCAAAACCATCCAGAT
GGTGCGGTCTCAGAGGTCAGGGATGGTCCAGACAGAAGCACAGTACCGATTTATCTATATGGCGGTCCAG
CATTATATTGAAACACTACAGCGCAGGATTGAAGAAGAGCAGAAAAGCAAGAGGAAAGGGCACGAATATA
CAAATATTAAGTATTCTCTAGCGGACCAGACGAGTGGAGATCAGAGCCCTCTCCCGCCTTGTACTCCAAC
GCCACCCTGTGCAGAAATGAGAGAAGACAGTGCTAGAGTCTATGAAAACGTGGGCCTGATGCAACAGCAG
AAAAGTTTCAGATAGGTTTAAACCCGCTGATCAGCCTCGACTGTGCCTTCTAGTTGCCAGCCATCTGTTG
TTTGCCCCTCCCCCGTGCCTTCCTTGACCCTGGAAGGTGCCACTCCCACTGTCCTTTCCTAATAAAATGA
GGAAATTGCATCGCATTGTCTGAGTAGGTGTCATTCTATTCTGGGGGGTGGGGTGGGGCAGGACAGCAAG
GGGGAGGATTGGGAAGACAATAGCAGGCATGCTGGGGATGCGGTGGGCTCTATGGCTTCTGAGGCGGAAA
GAACCAGCTGGGGCTCTAGGGGGTATCCCC
[124 nt withheld, positions 3811-3934]
C
[91 nt withheld, positions 3936-4026]
A
[49 nt withheld, positions 4028-4076]
CCTTTGACGTTGGAGTCCACGTTCTTT
[37 nt withheld, positions 4104-4140]
ACCCTATCTCGGTCTATTCTTTTGATTTATAAGGGATTTTGCCGATTTCGGCCTATTGGTTAAAAAATGA
GCTGATTTAACAAAAATTTAACGCGAATTAATTCTGTGGAATGTGTGTCAGTTAGGGTGTGGAAAGTCCC
CAGGCTCCCCAGCAGGCAGAAGTATGCAAAGCATGCATCTCAATTAGTCAGCAACCAGGTGTGGAAAGTC
CCCAGGCTCCCCAGCAGGCAGAAGTATGCAAAGCATGCATCTCAATTAGTCAGCAACCATAGTCCCGCCC
CTAACTCCGCCCATCCCGCCCCTAACTCCGCCCAGTTCCGCCCATTCTCCGCCCCATGGCTGACTAATTT
TTTTTATTTATGCAGAGGCCGAGGCCGCCTCTGCCTCTGAGCTATTCCAGAAGTAGTGAGGAGGCTTTTT
TGGAGGCCTAGGCTTTTGCAAAAAGCTCCCGGGAGCTTGTATATCCATTTTCGGATCTGATCAGCACGTG
TTGACAATTAATCATCGGCATAGTATATCGGCATAGTATAATACGACAAGGTGAGGAACTAAACCATGGC
CAAGCCTTTGTCTCAAGAAGAATCCACCCTCATTGAAAGAGCAACGGCTACAATCAACAGCATCCCCATC
TCTGAAGACTACAGCGTCGCCAGCGCAGCTCTCTCTAGCGACGGCCGCATCTTCACTGGTGTCAATGTAT
ATCATTTTACTGGGGGACCTTGTGCAGAACTCGTGGTGCTGGGCACTGCTGCTGCTGCGGCAGCTGGCAA
CCTGACTTGTATCGTCGCGATCGGAAATGAGAACAGGGGCATCTTGAGCCCCTGCGGACGGTGCCGACAG
GTGCTTCTCGATCTGCATCCTGGGATCAAAGCCATAGTGAAGGACAGTGATGGACAGCCGACGGCAGTTG
GGATTCGTGAATTGCTGCCCTCTGGTTATGTGTGGGAGGGCTAAGCACTTCGTGGCCGAGGAGCAGGACT
GACACGTGCTACGAGATTTCGATTCCACCGCCGCCTTCTATGAAAGGTTGGGCTTCGGAATCGTTTTCCG
GGACGCCGGCTGGATGATCCTCCAGCGCGGGGATCTCATGCTGGAGTTCTTCGCCCACCCCAACTTGTTT
ATTGCAGCTTATAATGGTTACAAATAAAGCAATAGCATCACAAATTTCACAAATAAAGCATTTTTTTCAC
TGCATTCTAGTTGTGGTTTGTCCAAACTCATCAATGTATCTTATCATGTCTGTATACCGTCGACCTCTAG
CTAGAGCTTGGCGTAATCATGGTCATAGCTGTTTCCTGTGTGAAATTGTTATCCGCTCACAATTCCACAC
AACATACGAGCCGGAAGCATAAAGTGTAAAGCCTGGGGTGCCTAATGAGTGAGCTAACTCACATTAATTG
CGTTGCGCTCACTGCCCGCTTTCCAGTCGGGAAACCTGTCGTGCCAGCTGCATTAATGAATCGGCCAACG
CGCGGGGAGAGGCGGTTTGCGTATTGGGCGCTCTTCCGCTTCCTCGCTCACTGACTCGCTGCGCTCGGTC
GTTCGGCTGCGGCGAGCGGTATCAGCTCACTCAAAGGCGGTAATACGGTTATCCACAGAATCAGGGGATA
ACGCAGGAAAGAACATGTGAGCAAAAGGCCAGGAACCGTAAAAAGGCCGCGTTGCTGGCGTTTTTCCATA
GGCTCCGCCCCCCTGACGAGCATCACAAAAATCGACGCTCAAGTCAGAGGTGGCGAAACCCGACAGGACT
ATAAAGATACCAGGCGTTTCCCCCTGGAAGCTCCCTCGTGCGCTCTCCTGTTCCGACCCTGCCGCTTACC
GGATACCTGTCCGCCTTTCTCCCTTCGGGAAGCGTGGCGCTTTCTCATAGCTCACGCTGTAGGTATCTCA
GTTCGGTGTAGGTCGTTCGCTCCAAGCTGGGCTGTGTGCACGAACCCCCCGTTCAGCCCGACCGCTGCGC
CTTATCCGGTAACTATCGTCTTGAGTCCAACCCGGTAAGACACGACTTATCGCCACTGGCAGCAGCCACT
GGTAACAGGATTAGCAGAGCGAGGTATGTAGGCGGTGCTACAGAGTTCTTGAAGTGGTGGCCTAACTACG
GCTACACTAGAAGAACAGTATTTGGTATCTGCGCTCTGCTGAAGCCAGTTACCTTCGGAAAAAGAGTTGG
TAGCTCTTGATCCGGCAAACAAACCACCGCTGGTAGCGGTGGTTTTTTTGTTTGCAAGCAGCAGATTACG
CGCAGAAAAAAAGGATCTCAAGAAGATCCTTTGATCTTTTCTACGGGGTCTGACGCTCAGTGGAACGAAA
ACTCACGTTAAGGGATTTTGGTCATGAGATTATCAAAAAGGATCTTCACCTAGATCCTTTTAAATTAAAA
ATGAAGTTTTAAATCAATCTAAAGTATATATGAGTAAACTTGGTCTGACAGTTACCAATGCTTAATCAGT
GAGGCACCTATCTCAGCGATCTGTCTATTTCGTTCATCCATAGTTGCCTGACTCCCCGTCGTGTAGATAA
CTACGATACGGGAGGGCTTACCATCTGGCCCCAGTGCTGCAATGATACCGCGAGACCCACGCTCACCGGC
TCCAGATTTATCAGCAATAAACCAGCCAGCCGGAAGGGCCGAGCGCAGAAGTGGTCCTGCAACTTTATCC
GCCTCCATCCAGTCTATTAATTGTTGCCGGGAAGCTAGAGTAAGTAGTTCGCCAGTTAATAGTTTGCGCA
ACGTTGTTGCCATTGCTACAGGCATCGTGGTGTCACGCTCGTCGTTTGGTATGGCTTCATTCAGCTCCGG
TTCCCAACGATCAAGGCGAGTTACATGATCCCCCATGTTGTGCAAAAAAGCGGTTAGCTCCTTCGGTCCT
CCGATCGTTGTCAGAAGTAAGTTGGCCGCAGTGTTATCACTCATGGTTATGGCAGCACTGCATAATTCTC
TTACTGTCATGCCATCCGTAAGATGCTTTTCTGTGACTGGTGAGTACTCAACCAAGTCATTCTGAGAATA
GTGTATGCGGCGACCGAGTTGCTCTTGCCCGGCGTCAATACGGGATAATACCGCGCCACATAGCAGAACT
TTAAAAGTGCTCATCATTGGAAAACGTTCTTCGGGGCGAAAACTCTCAAGGATCTTACCGCTGTTGAGAT
CCAGTTCGATGTAACCCACTCGTGCACCCAACTGATCTTCAGCATCTTTTACTTTCACCAGCGTTTCTGG
GTGAGCAAAAACAGGAAGGCAAAATGCCGCAAAAAAGGGAATAAGGGCGACACGGAAATGTTGAATACTC
ATACTCTTCCTTTTTCAATATTATTGAAGCATTTATCAGGGTTATTGTCTCATGAGCGGATACATATTTG
AATGTATTTAGAAAAATAAACAAATAGGGGTTCCGCGCACATTTCCCCGAAAAGTGCCACCTGACGTC
Features (pLannotate 1.2.2; 22 found; start..end, strand, type, name):
     28..80      -  misc_feature   bom (fragment): basis of mobility region from pBR322
    235..253     +  enhancer       CMV enhancer (fragment): human cytomegalovirus immediate early enhancer
    278..344     +  CDS            small t antigen (fragment): SV40 (simian virus 40) small t antigen
    351..1529    +  promoter       EF-1α promoter: strong constitutive promoter for human elongation factor EF-1α
   1546..1564    +  promoter       T7 promoter: promoter for bacteriophage T7 RNA polymerase
   1734..3512    +  CDS            PTPN11: PTN11_HUMAN - Also known as PTP2C, SHPTP2. Experimental evidence at protein level: Swiss-Prot protein existence level 1. Acts downstream of various receptor and cytoplasmic protein tyrosine kinases to participate in the signal transduction from the cell surface to the nucleus (PubMed:10655584, PubMed:18559669, PubMed:18829466, PubMed:26742426, PubMed:28074573). Positively regulates MAPK signal transduction pathway (PubMed:28074573). Dephosphorylates GAB1, ARHGAP35 and EGFR (PubMed:28074573). Dephosphorylates ROCK2 at 'Tyr-722' resulting in stimulation of its RhoA binding activity (PubMed:18559
   3541..3765    +  polyA_signal   bGH poly(A) signal: bovine growth hormone polyadenylation signal
   3769..3790    +  promoter       SV40 promoter (fragment): SV40 enhancer and early promoter
   3811..4239    +  rep_origin     f1 ori (sequence partly withheld): f1 bacteriophage origin of replication; arrow indicates direction of (+) strand synthesis
   4253..4582    +  promoter       SV40 promoter: SV40 enhancer and early promoter
   4630..4677    +  promoter       EM7 promoter: synthetic bacterial promoter&nbsp
   4696..5094    +  CDS            BSD: blasticidin S deaminase; Aspergillus terreus BSD; confers resistance to blasticidin
   5095..5122    +  CDS            BleoR (fragment): antibiotic-binding protein; Sh ble from Streptoalloteichus hindustanus; confers resistance to bleomycin, phleomycin, and Zeocin™
   5132..5257    +  CDS            ble (fragment): BLE_KLEPN - Experimental evidence at protein level: Swiss-Prot protein existence level 1. Binding protein with a strong affinity to the bleomycin family of antibiotics. Binds to CL990; an antimitotic-antibiotic compound. From Klebsiella pneumoniae.
   5252..5373    +  polyA_signal   SV40 poly(A) signal: SV40 polyadenylation signal
   5446..5462    -  protein_bind   lac operator: The lac repressor binds to the lac operator to inhibit transcription in E. coli. This inhibition can be relieved by adding lactose or isopropyl-β-D-thiogalactopyranoside (IPTG). lac repressor encoded by lacI
   5470..5500    -  promoter       lac promoter: promoter for the E. coli lac operon
   5515..5536    -  protein_bind   CAP binding site: CAP binding activates transcription in the presence of cAMP. E. coli catabolite activator protein
   5549..5641    -  CDS            lacI (fragment): lac repressor; lacI; The lac repressor binds to the lac operator to inhibit transcription in E. coli. This inhibition can be relieved by adding lactose or isopropyl-β-D-thiogalactopyranoside (IPTG).
   5813..6401    -  rep_origin     ori: high-copy-number ColE1/pMB1/pBR322/pUC origin of replication
   6572..7432    -  CDS            AmpR: β-lactamase; bla; confers resistance to ampicillin, carbenicillin, and related antibiotics
   7433..7537    -  promoter       AmpR promoter: bla
