[The description below was written by a language model from this plasmid's Addgene catalogue record and pLannotate feature annotations shown in this document.]
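Description:
pEF myc-SHP2(Y279C) is a mammalian expression plasmid built on a pEF backbone, designed to produce full-length human SHP2 (the protein tyrosine phosphatase encoded by PTPN11) carrying the Y279C substitution and an N-terminal myc epitope tag. In the 7.6 kb sequenced record, the PTPN11 open reading frame sits downstream of the strong constitutive human EF-1α promoter and is terminated by the bovine growth hormone polyadenylation signal. A T7 promoter lies between the EF-1α promoter and the coding region. The myc tag is listed in the catalogue fields but is not separately annotated in the feature table; it presumably lies in the unannotated stretch just upstream of the PTPN11 annotation. The insert was assembled by Gibson cloning.

For propagation in E. coli the plasmid carries a high-copy ColE1/pUC-type origin and a β-lactamase gene under its own promoter, giving ampicillin resistance; an f1 origin is also present. A second cassette places the blasticidin S deaminase gene under tandem SV40 early and bacterial EM7 promoters with an SV40 polyadenylation signal, which would allow blasticidin selection of transfected mammalian cells. The remaining short annotations (bleomycin-resistance, lacI, CMV enhancer and SV40 small t fragments) are partial matches, probably backbone remnants rather than functional parts.

SHP2 acts downstream of receptor and cytoplasmic tyrosine kinases and positively regulates MAPK signalling. The associated publication examines phenotypic outcomes of pathogenic SHP2 variants by multiplexed single-cell transcriptomics, so this construct likely serves to express the Y279C variant in mammalian cells for comparison with other SHP2 forms, with the myc tag available for detection or immunoprecipitation.
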