Addgene plasmid #245230: pEF myc-SHP2(Y279C)
Purpose: Mammalian expression of myc-tagged full-length SHP2
Depositing lab: Neel Shah. Depositing organization: Columbia University. Publication: Multiplexed single-cell transcriptomics reveals diverse phenotypic outcomes for pathogenic SHP2 variants. van Vlimmeren AE, Giglio RM, Jiang Z, Lee M, McFaline-Figueroa JL, Shah NH. bioRxiv [Preprint]. 2025 Jul 2:2025.06.30.662374. doi: 10.1101/2025.06.30.662374. PubMed 40631144.
Backbone
  Vector backbone: pEF
  Vector type: Mammalian Expression
Growth in bacteria
  Bacterial resistance: Ampicillin, 100 μg/mL
  Growth temperature: 37°C
  Growth strain: DH5alpha
  Copy number: High Copy
Gene/Insert
  Gene/Insert name: SHP2 full-length
  Species: H. sapiens (human)
  Mutation: Y279C
  Tag / fusion protein: myc (N terminal on insert)
  Cloning method: Gibson Cloning
Terms and licenses: Academic/Nonprofit Terms; Industry Terms: Not Available to Industry
How to cite: pEF myc-SHP2(Y279C) was a gift from Neel Shah (Addgene plasmid # 245230 ; http://n2t.net/addgene:245230 ; RRID:Addgene_245230)
